Addgene plasmid #122349: pTV-mRif1-tdiRFP670-PEST
Purpose: Targeting vector for mouse Rif1 to insert 2A-tdiRFP670-PEST into immediately upstream of stop codon.
Depositing lab: Hiroshi Ochiai. Depositing organization: Hiroshima University. Publication: Genome-wide kinetic properties of transcriptional bursting in mouse embryonic stem cells. Ochiai H, Hayashi T, Umeda M, Yoshimura M, Harada A, Shimizu Y, Nakano K, Saitoh N, Liu Z, Yamamoto T, Okamura T, Ohkawa Y, Kimura H, Nikaido I. Sci Adv. 2020 Jun 17;6(25):eaaz6699. doi: 10.1126/sciadv.aaz6699. eCollection 2020 Jun. PubMed 32596448.
Backbone
  Vector backbone: pBSK
  Backbone size w/o insert (bp): 2850
  Total vector size (bp): 7143
  Vector type: Mouse Targeting
Growth in bacteria
  Bacterial resistance: Ampicillin, 100 μg/mL
  Growth temperature: 37°C
  Growth strain: DH5alpha
  Copy number: High Copy
Gene/Insert
  Gene/Insert name: 2A-tdiRFP-PEST with homology arms for mouse Rif1
  Species: Synthetic
  Insert size (bp): 4293
  Cloning method: Gibson Cloning
  Sequencing primers: 5′ M13-fwr; 3′ M13-rev
Terms and licenses: Academic/Nonprofit Terms; Industry Terms: Not Available to Industry
How to cite: pTV-mRif1-tdiRFP670-PEST was a gift from Hiroshi Ochiai (Addgene plasmid # 122349 ; http://n2t.net/addgene:122349 ; RRID:Addgene_122349)
