[The description below was written by a language model from this plasmid's Addgene catalogue record and pLannotate feature annotations shown in this document.]
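Description:
pTV-mRif1-tdiRFP670-PEST is a mouse gene-targeting (knock-in donor) vector built on the pBluescript-type pBSK backbone, about 7.1 kb in total. It is propagated in E. coli as a high-copy plasmid through the ColE1/pUC origin and selected with ampicillin via the AmpR (β-lactamase) cassette. The backbone also carries an f1 phage origin, remnants of the lacZα/lac promoter region, and T7 and T3 promoters flanking the cloning site. No mammalian drug-selection marker is annotated in the feature table.

The roughly 4.3 kb insert, assembled by Gibson cloning, consists of a 2A-tdiRFP670-PEST cassette flanked by homology arms for mouse Rif1. The arms are not annotated, but correspond to the unannotated stretches on either side of the reporter; a short "LEU2 promoter" hit within the left one is probably a spurious match. The cassette contains two tandem copies of the near-infrared, biliverdin-dependent fluorescent protein iRFP670 joined by a short linker (annotated as a TDsmURFP fragment). These are followed by a PEST degradation sequence from mouse ornithine decarboxylase, which shortens the reporter's half-life. A loxP site lies just upstream of the reporter and a minimal FRT site just downstream; the record does not explain their role. The 2A peptide named in the catalogue entry is not separately annotated.

The cassette has no promoter of its own. It is designed to be inserted by homologous recombination immediately upstream of the Rif1 stop codon, so that the endogenous locus drives a single transcript and the 2A element releases the destabilised reporter from the Rif1 protein. Fluorescence should therefore track Rif1 expression, and the associated publication concerns the kinetics of transcriptional bursting in mouse embryonic stem cells.
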