Features (pLannotate 1.2.2; 20 found; start..end, strand, type, name):
     30..458     -  rep_origin     f1 ori (sequence partly withheld): f1 bacteriophage origin of replication; arrow indicates direction of (+) strand synthesis
    463..618     -  CDS            lacZα (fragment): LacZα fragment of β-galactosidase; lacZ fragment
    626..644     +  promoter       T7 promoter: promoter for bacteriophage T7 RNA polymerase
    653..673     -  misc_feature   MCS (fragment): pBluescript multiple cloning site
   1419..1435    +  promoter       LEU2 promoter (fragment): S. cerevisiae LEU2
   1747..1780    +  protein_bind   loxP: Cre-mediated recombination occurs in the 8-bp core sequence (GCATACAT). Cre recombinase
   1816..2748    +  CDS            iRFP670: iRFP670 is a basic (constitutively fluorescent) near ir fluorescent protein published in 2013, derived from Rhodopseudomonas palustris CGA009. It has low acid sensitivity. It requires the cofactor biliverdin for fluorescence.
   2749..2826    +  CDS            TDsmURFP (fragment): TDsmURFP is a basic (constitutively fluorescent) near ir fluorescent protein published in 2016, derived from Trichodesmium erythraeum IMS101. It requires the cofactor biliverdin for fluorescence.
   2818..3750    +  CDS            iRFP670: iRFP670 is a basic (constitutively fluorescent) near ir fluorescent protein published in 2013, derived from Rhodopseudomonas palustris CGA009. It has low acid sensitivity. It requires the cofactor biliverdin for fluorescence.
   3772..3891    +  CDS            hPEST: PEST degradation sequence from mouse ornithine decarboxylase human codon-optimized
   3894..3927    +  protein_bind   FRT (minimal): supports FLP-mediated excision but not integration (Turan and Bode, 2011) FLP recombinase from the Saccharomyces cerevisiae 2μ plasmid
   4917..4940    -  misc_feature   MCS (fragment): pBluescript multiple cloning site
   4953..4971    -  promoter       T3 promoter: promoter for bacteriophage T3 RNA polymerase
   5016..5032    -  protein_bind   lac operator: The lac repressor binds to the lac operator to inhibit transcription in E. coli. This inhibition can be relieved by adding lactose or isopropyl-β-D-thiogalactopyranoside (IPTG). lac repressor encoded by lacI
   5040..5070    -  promoter       lac promoter: promoter for the E. coli lac operon
   5085..5106    -  protein_bind   CAP binding site: CAP binding activates transcription in the presence of cAMP. E. coli catabolite activator protein
   5119..5211    -  CDS            lacI (fragment): lac repressor; lacI; The lac repressor binds to the lac operator to inhibit transcription in E. coli. This inhibition can be relieved by adding lactose or isopropyl-β-D-thiogalactopyranoside (IPTG).
   5394..5982    -  rep_origin     ori: high-copy-number ColE1/pMB1/pBR322/pUC origin of replication
   6153..7013    -  CDS            AmpR: β-lactamase; bla; confers resistance to ampicillin, carbenicillin, and related antibiotics
   7014..7117    -  promoter       AmpR promoter: bla
>Addgene plasmid #122349 | pTV-mRif1-tdiRFP670-PEST | addgene full sequence | sequence record 238847 | Addgene NGS Result
CTAAATTGTAAGCGTTAATATTTTGTTAAAATTCGCGTTAAATTTTTGTTAAATCAGCTCATTTTTTAAC
CAATAGGCCGAAATCGGCAAAATCCCTTATAAATCAAAAGAATAGACCGAGATAGGGT
[37 nt withheld, positions 129-165]
AAAGAACGTGGACTCCAACGTCAAAGG
[49 nt withheld, positions 193-241]
T
[91 nt withheld, positions 243-333]
G
[124 nt withheld, positions 335-458]
CCCATTCGCCATTCAGGCTGCGCAACTGTTGGGAAGGGCGATCGGTGCGGGCCTCTTCGCTATTACGCCA
GCTGGCGAAAGGGGGATGTGCTGCAAGGCGATTAAGTTGGGTAACGCCAGGGTTTTCCCAGTCACGACGT
TGTAAAACGACGGCCAGTGAGCGCGCGTAATACGACTCACTATAGGGCGAATTGGGTACCGGGCCCCCCC
TCGAGTGGGGCATTTCATGTTTCATGTAATTCCTGTTTAAAATATGTTTTATTCTGTTTGCTACTGTTTT
AAATGCATAATCAAGATGAAATCTCGTGGACTTGAAGAAATTCCAATTTTTGATATTTCTGAGAAGGCAG
TAAATGGAGTGGAGAGCAGGACTGTCTCCACGGATGAAGAAAGGTTCGCCTCAGGTATGCTAGCCAAGCA
CGTTAGTTTCATATGGAATAAGTGTTCTTGGTAAACATAACTTTGTTAATGGTTTTACATCTTTTTAAAA
AATGTTATTGTAGTATATACACTTTGTTTGTATGTATTTGTGTACTTTGGTTCCTCTGGAACTAATATTA
GAGCAGTTGTGATTTGCCGTGTGATTGCCTGGAAATGAATCCTGGTCCTTTGGAAGGATAGACTTTTAAG
TACTGAGATATTTCTCCAGGCCAATGCTTTAATTTTAATTTGACCACAACTATTAATTCACCATATTCCC
CTGCTTCCCTCCCCTCCACCAAGTACATGAGGGGAATACCTATTTAATTTTAAGTGTGTCTAACTGGTTT
TCTCTGTGTTAGTGTTTAGTCCATCAAGGCATAGATAAGTATGGTAACATTTTGTTCAGTTATTTTATGC
AGAGTAACAAGCTATGGTAGATTTTACTTGCATTGTGTTTTCTTGATCAAGTTTCTCATAGCTTATTTCC
TCTCAGTATGATTGGAGATACAGATCAGTTTTTATAACTGGTATGGATTTAATATATATATATATATATA
TATATNTGTGTGTGTGTGTGTGTGGCTTTTTTTTTCCTCTTATAGATTTGATTGAACCTGTGACCCTAGA
TACCCCATTGTCTAAAAATCTTGTGGCACAAATTAGTGCTCTTGCTCTTCAACTGGACTCAGAAGATCTC
TACAGTTACACTGGAAGCCAGCTATTTGAAATGCATGAAAAACTTGGTACCATGGCAAACTCTATAATAA
GAAATCTACAGTCACGTTGGAGATCACCAGCCCATGAAAATTCTGAGGGAAGAGGTAGCCTGCTAACTTG
CGGGGACGTAGAGGAAAATCCTGGTCCCATAACTTCGTATAGCATACATTATACGAAGTTATCAATGGGC
CCAAAAAAGAAAAGAAAAGTTGAATTCATGGCCAGAAAAGTGGACCTGACCAGTTGTGACCGAGAGCCGA
TACACATTCCTGGCTCTATCCAGCCATGTGGGTGTTTGCTGGCCTGCGATGCCCAGGCAGTCAGGATTAC
TCGAATTACCGAAAATGCGGGTGCCTTCTTTGGCCGTGAAACGCCCCGTGTCGGCGAACTCTTAGCCGAT
TATTTCGGAGAAACCGAGGCTCACGCACTTAGGAACGCACTGGCGCAATCAAGCGATCCCAAACGCCCTG
CTCTCATCTTTGGGTGGAGAGATGGACTGACAGGCCGTACTTTCGACATAAGCCTTCACCGGCATGACGG
AACCAGTATAATTGAGTTTGAACCGGCCGCCGCTGAGCAAGCAGACAACCCCCTTCGCCTGACCAGACAA
ATTATCGCCCGCACTAAGGAGCTGAAATCGCTGGAAGAAATGGCCGCTCGTGTTCCCAGGTATCTTCAGG
CAATGCTGGGTTATCATAGGGTAATGCTCTACAGATTCGCCGACGATGGCTCTGGTATGGTAATAGGGGA
GGCCAAGCGATCCGACCTGGAGTCTTTTCTGGGGCAGCATTTCCCCGCATCTCTAGTACCCCAGCAGGCA
AGGCTTTTGTACCTCAAGAATGCCATCCGCGTGGTATCGGACTCCCGCGGTATTAGTAGCAGGATCGTTC
CAGAACACGACGCCTCTGGAGCTGCGCTGGATCTGTCTTTCGCTCACCTCCGATCTATCAGCCCTTGTCA
TTTAGAGTTTCTGCGAAATATGGGGGTCAGCGCAAGTATGTCCCTGAGCATAATAATCGATGGAACACTA
TGGGGCCTAATAATTTGCCATCATTACGAACCTAGAGCAGTACCAATGGCACAGCGAGTGGCCGCCGAAA
TGTTCGCCGATTTTTTGTCTCTTCATTTTACTGCCGCTCACCATCAGCGCGGCCACGGGACTGGCTCGAC
AGGTTCTGGCAGTAGTGGGACTGCTTCATCAGAAAATAATAACATGGCCATGGCCAGAAAAGTGGACCTG
ACCAGTTGTGACCGAGAGCCGATACACATTCCTGGCTCTATCCAGCCATGTGGGTGTTTGCTGGCCTGCG
ATGCCCAGGCAGTCAGGATTACTCGAATTACCGAAAATGCGGGTGCCTTCTTTGGCCGTGAAACGCCCCG
TGTCGGCGAACTCTTAGCCGATTATTTCGGAGAAACCGAGGCTCACGCACTTAGGAACGCACTGGCGCAA
TCAAGCGATCCCAAACGCCCTGCTCTCATCTTTGGGTGGAGAGATGGACTGACAGGCCGTACTTTCGACA
TAAGCCTTCACCGGCATGACGGAACCAGTATAATTGAGTTTGAACCGGCCGCCGCTGAGCAAGCAGACAA
CCCCCTTCGCCTGACCAGACAAATTATCGCCCGCACTAAGGAGCTGAAATCGCTGGAAGAAATGGCCGCT
CGTGTTCCCAGGTATCTTCAGGCAATGCTGGGTTATCATAGGGTAATGCTCTACAGATTCGCCGACGATG
GCTCTGGTATGGTAATAGGGGAGGCCAAGCGATCCGACCTGGAGTCTTTTCTGGGGCAGCATTTCCCCGC
ATCTCTAGTACCCCAGCAGGCAAGGCTTTTGTACCTCAAGAATGCCATCCGCGTGGTATCGGACTCCCGC
GGTATTAGTAGCAGGATCGTTCCAGAACACGACGCCTCTGGAGCTGCGCTGGATCTGTCTTTCGCTCACC
TCCGATCTATCAGCCCTTGTCATTTAGAGTTTCTGCGAAATATGGGGGTCAGCGCAAGTATGTCCCTGAG
CATAATAATCGATGGAACACTATGGGGCCTAATAATTTGCCATCATTACGAACCTAGAGCAGTACCAATG
GCACAGCGAGTGGCCGCCGAAATGTTCGCCGATTTTTTGTCTCTTCATTTTACTGCCGCTCACCATCAGC
GCGGATCCGCGTTTAAACTCGAGTCTCACGGCTTCCCTCCCGAGGTGGAGGAGCAGGCCGCCGGCACCCT
GCCCATGAGCTGCGCCCAGGAGAGCGGCATGGATAGACACCCTGCTGCTTGCGCCAGCGCCAGGATCAAC
GTCTTGAAGTTCCTATTCTCTAGAAAGTATAGGAACTTCTAGTAGTCTTTTAAGAGAAATGTAAAGTTTT
TTCACCATCAGATTTTATTTTTTGGCTTTTAGAAATATTCACACCATTTAAAGAGGACACTTTGTAAAAT
TGATAAAATAATCAAATCCTGAAAGGTAATGAATTACTAGGTCATTTTTATAAGTTCATTAGATCTTCCC
TACTGTATTTTCTTGGCCAGTACACATAGTTTTTTAAGAAGTTTAAATGTTACTGAAACTTGAAAGCAAA
AGAGATATACATACCTTTTTTTTTTCATGCTTTAATTCATGCATATTTTGGTATAGCTCATGTAAAAGAT
TTTAATTAAGATAGAAGAAAAGTTTTATTTACACTTTATTGAGTTGACAGAGATGTTTATACTCTTTCAA
AATATTTATATTTGTTGTGCCTGGTGGAACACCTGTACTGAGATGCAAAAGAATGAGAACATTTCCTGAA
GATTACAGCTGTAGAAAATCTTTGAAATATCAAGTTTCAACTTGTGTGTTAAAATAATAATGCTTAATTC
ACTAAGATTCTGTTCATTTTGCATTGACAAATACTTGTGCAGCAGCCTTTGTGAAAATGTGTTCTTATGA
AGGTATAGTGTTCAACCTTAAATGCATGACTCTGTATATTATGTATAGAAGACAATGTTTTTTAATTTAT
AAAGTTCAGCCTTCATTAATCGCATGGGTTTTTCTGCAGCTTTTTGTGAATACTATTGTTTTGTGTAATA
GAAACATTTGTATATATTTAATATCAAAATATCCATGTGGATAGTAAAAGTACTTCATTGGACCTACTGT
GGATATTTGTAGGAGTCTTTATCTACAAATAAAGCAACAGATAGTTTTGTATTTAGTTAAAACATGAGTT
TATTTTCTCAAATGTCCAGAATAATTAAAATTATTGGAACCAGCAAATGTTACATACCACTGCCTTTTTT
CTTATGGTTTGGAAGAGGATCCCAGCCACTAGAAAATGTGCCTCCCTCGCGGCCGCCACCGCGGTGGAGC
TCCAGCTTTTGTTCCCTTTAGTGAGGGTTAATTGCGCGCTTGGCGTAATCATGGTCATAGCTGTTTCCTG
TGTGAAATTGTTATCCGCTCACAATTCCACACAACATACGAGCCGGAAGCATAAAGTGTAAAGCCTGGGG
TGCCTAATGAGTGAGCTAACTCACATTAATTGCGTTGCGCTCACTGCCCGCTTTCCAGTCGGGAAACCTG
TCGTGCCAGCTGCATTAATGAATCGGCCAACGCGCGGGGAGAGGCGGTTTGCGTATTGGGCGCTCTTCCG
CTTCCTCGCTCACTGACTCGCTGCGCTCGGTCGTTCGGCTGCGGCGAGCGGTATCAGCTCACTCAAAGGC
GGTAATACGGTTATCCACAGAATCAGGGGATAACGCAGGAAAGAACATGTGAGCAAAAGGCCAGCAAAAG
GCCAGGAACCGTAAAAAGGCCGCGTTGCTGGCGTTTTTCCATAGGCTCCGCCCCCCTGACGAGCATCACA
AAAATCGACGCTCAAGTCAGAGGTGGCGAAACCCGACAGGACTATAAAGATACCAGGCGTTTCCCCCTGG
AAGCTCCCTCGTGCGCTCTCCTGTTCCGACCCTGCCGCTTACCGGATACCTGTCCGCCTTTCTCCCTTCG
GGAAGCGTGGCGCTTTCTCATAGCTCACGCTGTAGGTATCTCAGTTCGGTGTAGGTCGTTCGCTCCAAGC
TGGGCTGTGTGCACGAACCCCCCGTTCAGCCCGACCGCTGCGCCTTATCCGGTAACTATCGTCTTGAGTC
CAACCCGGTAAGACACGACTTATCGCCACTGGCAGCAGCCACTGGTAACAGGATTAGCAGAGCGAGGTAT
GTAGGCGGTGCTACAGAGTTCTTGAAGTGGTGGCCTAACTACGGCTACACTAGAAGAACAGTATTTGGTA
TCTGCGCTCTGCTGAAGCCAGTTACCTTCGGAAAAAGAGTTGGTAGCTCTTGATCCGGCAAACAAACCAC
CGCTGGTAGCGGTGGTTTTTTTGTTTGCAAGCAGCAGATTACGCGCAGAAAAAAAGGATCTCAAGAAGAT
CCTTTGATCTTTTCTACGGGGTCTGACGCTCAGTGGAACGAAAACTCACGTTAAGGGATTTTGGTCATGA
GATTATCAAAAAGGATCTTCACCTAGATCCTTTTAAATTAAAAATGAAGTTTTAAATCAATCTAAAGTAT
ATATGAGTAAACTTGGTCTGACAGTTACCAATGCTTAATCAGTGAGGCACCTATCTCAGCGATCTGTCTA
TTTCGTTCATCCATAGTTGCCTGACTCCCCGTCGTGTAGATAACTACGATACGGGAGGGCTTACCATCTG
GCCCCAGTGCTGCAATGATACCGCGGCTGCCACGCTCACCGGCTCCAGATTTATCAGCAATAAACCAGCC
AGCCGGAAGGGCCGAGCGCAGAAGTGGTCCTGCAACTTTATCCGCCTCCATCCAGTCTATTAATTGTTGC
CGGGAAGCTAGAGTAAGTAGTTCGCCAGTTAATAGTTTGCGCAACGTTGTTGCCATTGCTACAGGCATCG
TGGTGTCACGCTCGTCGTTTGGTATGGCTTCATTCAGCTCCGGTTCCCAACGATCAAGGCGAGTTACATG
ATCCCCCATGTTGTGCAAAAAAGCGGTTAGCTCCTTCGGTCCTCCGATCGTTGTCAGAAGTAAGTTGGCC
GCAGTGTTATCACTCATGGTTATGGCAGCACTGCATAATTCTCTTACTGTCATGCCATCCGTAAGATGCT
TTTCTGTGACTGGTGAGTACTCAACCAAGTCATTCTGAGAATAGTGTATGCGGCGACCGAGTTGCTCTTG
CCCGGCGTCAATACGGGATAATACCGCGCCACATAGCAGAACTTTAAAAGTGCTCATCATTGGAAAACGT
TCTTCGGGGCGAAAACTCTCAAGGATCTTACCGCTGTTGAGATCCAGTTCGATGTAACCCACTCGTGCAC
CCAACTGATCTTCAGCATCTTTTACTTTCACCAGCGTTTCTGGGTGAGCAAAAACAGGAAGGCAAAATGC
CGCAAAAAAGGGAATAAGGGCGACACGGAAATGTTGAATACTCATACTCTTCCTTTTCAATATTATTGAA
GCATTTATCAGGGTTATTGTCTCATGAGCGGATACATATTTGAATGTATTTAGAAAAATAAACAAATAGG
GATTCCGCGCACATTTCCCCGAAAAGTGCCAC
